Addgene plasmid #123195: pSB153 - pL2_pSB90_2x35S::ZCT1::tMAS
Purpose: binary plant vector for transient expression of ZCT1 from Catharanthus roseus
Depositing lab: Erin Cram & Carolyn Lee-Parsons. Depositing organization: Northeastern University. Publication: EASI Transformation: An Efficient Transient Expression Method for Analyzing Gene Function in Catharanthus roseus Seedlings. Mortensen S, Bernal-Franco D, Cole LF, Sathitloetsakun S, Cram EJ, Lee-Parsons CWT. Front Plant Sci. 2019 Jun 11;10:755. doi: 10.3389/fpls.2019.00755. eCollection 2019. PubMed 31263474.
Backbone
  Vector backbone: pSB90
  Backbone manufacturer: Modified from pAGM4723 (Weber et al., 2011; DOI:10.1371/journal.pone.0016765) by the addition of the VirGN54D gene
  Backbone size w/o insert (bp): 5851
  Vector type: Plant Expression
Growth in bacteria
  Bacterial resistance: Kanamycin, 50 μg/mL
  Growth temperature: 37°C
  Growth strain: DH5alpha
  Copy number: High Copy
Gene/Insert
  Gene/Insert name: 2x35S::ZCT1::tMAS
  Species: Synthetic; Catharanthus roseus
  Insert size (bp): 1655
  Cloning method: Restriction Enzyme; 5′ cloning site Unknown (unknown if destroyed); 3′ cloning site Unknown (unknown if destroyed)
  Sequencing primers: 5′ n/a
Terms and licenses: Academic/Nonprofit Terms; Industry Terms: Not Available to Industry
Depositor comments: Vector for transient expression of ZCT1 from Chatharanthus roseus. ZCT1 is a repressor of the C. roseus STR1 promoter. Can be used in combination with pSB137 for transactivation/repression assays.
How to cite: pSB153 - pL2_pSB90_2x35S::ZCT1::tMAS was a gift from Erin Cram & Carolyn Lee-Parsons (Addgene plasmid # 123195 ; http://n2t.net/addgene:123195 ; RRID:Addgene_123195)
