[The description below was written by a language model from this plasmid's Addgene catalogue record and pLannotate feature annotations shown in this document.]
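Description:
pSB153 (pL2_pSB90_2x35S::ZCT1::tMAS) is a binary plant expression vector for Agrobacterium-mediated transient expression of ZCT1 from Catharanthus roseus. Its backbone, pSB90, is a derivative of the Golden Gate/MoClo level 2 acceptor pAGM4723 to which the VirGN54D gene has been added. The feature table shows a virG coding sequence outside the T-DNA. The N54D form of this Ti-plasmid virulence regulator is generally known as a constitutively active variant that boosts vir gene induction and T-DNA transfer. The plasmid carries a high-copy ColE1/pUC-type origin for propagation in E. coli. It also carries the pVS1 replicon (oriV, RepA and the StaA stability protein) for maintenance in Agrobacterium. Selection in bacteria is by kanamycin, through an aphA-3 type aminoglycoside phosphotransferase driven by the bla promoter.

The T-DNA, bounded by nopaline-type left and right border repeats, holds a single expression unit and no annotated plant selectable marker, consistent with transient use. An enhanced CaMV 35S promoter with a duplicated enhancer region is followed by the TMV Ω translational enhancer leader, the ZCT1 open reading frame and the mannopine synthase (MAS) terminator. The automated annotation labels only a short stretch of the coding region as a fragment of Arabidopsis ZAT5. This presumably reflects homology between zinc-finger transcription factors rather than the true identity of the insert, which the catalogue gives as C. roseus ZCT1. The depositor describes ZCT1 as a repressor of the C. roseus STR1 promoter. The plasmid is intended as an effector construct, used together with the companion plasmid pSB137, in transactivation/repression assays in C. roseus seedlings.
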