Features (pLannotate 1.2.2; 13 found; start..end, strand, type, name):
     99..123     +  misc_feature   LB T-DNA repeat: left border repeat from nopaline C58 T-DNA
    308..984     +  promoter       CaMV 35S promoter (enhanced): cauliflower mosaic virus 35S promoter with a duplicated enhancer region
   1009..1062    +  misc_feature   TMV Ω: translational enhancer from the tobacco mosaic virus 5'-leader sequence (Gallie et al., 1988)
   1197..1340    +  CDS            ZAT5 (fragment): ZAT5_ARATH - Experimental evidence at transcript level: Swiss-Prot protein existence level 2. Probable transcription factor that may be involved in stress responses. From Arabidopsis thaliana (Mouse-ear cress).
   1609..1861    +  terminator     MAS terminator: mannopine synthase terminator
   1925..1949    +  misc_feature   RB T-DNA repeat: right border repeat from nopaline C58 T-DNA
   2229..2858    +  CDS            pVS1 StaA: stability protein from the Pseudomonas plasmid pVS1 (Heeb et al., 2000)
   3287..4360    +  CDS            pVS1 RepA: replication protein from the Pseudomonas plasmid pVS1 (Heeb et al., 2000)
   4426..4620    +  rep_origin     pVS1 oriV: origin of replication for the Pseudomonas plasmid pVS1 (Heeb et al., 2000)
   4682..4786    +  promoter       AmpR promoter: bla
   4787..5581    +  CDS            KanR: aminoglycoside phosphotransferase; aphA-3; confers resistance to kanamycin
   5842..6642    +  CDS            virG: VIRG_AGRT9 - Protein inferred from homology: Swiss-Prot protein existence level 3. VirG is required for the positive regulation of at least two vir loci encoded by the Ti plasmid of A.tumefaciens. From Agrobacterium tumefaciens (strain 15955).
   6906..7494    +  rep_origin     ori: high-copy-number ColE1/pMB1/pBR322/pUC origin of replication
>Addgene plasmid #123195 | pSB153 - pL2_pSB90_2x35S::ZCT1::tMAS | addgene full sequence | sequence record 242246 | Addgene NGS Result
GATCTGTTGGACCGGACAGTAGTCATGGTTGATGGGCTGCCTGTATCGAGTGGTGATTTTGTGCCGAGCT
GCCGGTCGGGGAGCTGTTGGCTGGCTGGTGGCAGGATATATTGTGGTGTAAACAAATTGACGCTTAGACA
ACTTAATAACACATTGCGGACGTTTTTAATGTACTGGGGTTGAACACTCTGTGCCGATGTATCACCTCTC
GCAAGAATTCAAGCTTGGAGGTCAACATGGTGGAGCACGACACTCTGGTCTACTCCAAAAATGTCAAAGA
TACAGTCTCAGAAGATCAAAGGGCTATTGAGACTTTTCAACAAAGGATAATTTCGGGAAACCTCCTCGGA
TTCCATTGCCCAGCTATCTGTCACTTCATCGAAAGGACAGTAGAAAAGGAAGGTGGCTCCTACAAATGCC
ATCATTGCGATAAAGGAAAGGCTATCATTCAAGATCTCTCTGCCGACAGTGGTCCCAAAGATGGACCCCC
ACCCACGAGGAGCATCGTGGAAAAAGAAGAGGTTCCAACCACGTCTACAAAGCAAGTGGATTGATGTGAT
AACATGGTGGAGCACGACACTCTGGTCTACTCCAAAAATGTCAAAGATACAGTCTCAGAAGATCAAAGGG
CTATTGAGACTTTTCAACAAAGGATAATTTCGGGAAACCTCCTCGGATTCCATTGCCCAGCTATCTGTCA
CTTCATCGAAAGGACAGTAGAAAAGGAAGGTGGCTCCTACAAATGCCATCATTGCGATAAAGGAAAGGCT
ATCATTCAAGATCTCTCTGCCGACAGTGGTCCCAAAGATGGACCCCCACCCACGAGGAGCATCGTGGAAA
AAGAAGAGGTTCCAACCACGTCTACAAAGCAAGTGGATTGATGTGACATCTCCACTGACGTAAGGGATGA
CGCACAATCCCACTATCCTTCGCAAGACCCTTCCTCTATATAAGGAAGTTCATTTCATTTGGAGAGGACA
CGCTCGAGTATAAGAGCTCATTTTTACAACAATTACCAACAACAACAAACAACAAACAACATTACAATTA
CATTTACAATTATCGATACAATGGGCGTGAAGAGATTCAGAGAAGAACAATCCGCAAATTGTTTGATGCT
TCTTTCTAAAGTCGGATTATTATCAGAAATGGAGAAATCAGCAGTACCGGCGTTGAAACCCGGCGCCGGC
GGACGAATTTATGAGTGCAAAACTTGTAAAAAGCAATTTCTCACTTTTCAGGCTTTAGGCGGTCACCGAG
CGAGTCACAAGAAGCTTAGATTAATGGCGGCAGATCTACTCCATCAATCTTTAGCGGTGACGAAGCCGAA
AACTCATGCTTGTTCTATATGTGGCCTCGAATTTCCATTAGGTCAGGCTCTCGGAGGTCATATGAGACGC
CACCGCGGCGCCGCCTTGGATGGAGAGAAACCGGTGGTGGTGAGTGATAAACCTGTTGCAAAGGCGGTAC
CATTCCTGATGAGATCTAATAGCAGTAAGAGGATTTTTGGATTTGAAGTTGACGGATTGGATCTGAATTT
GACGCCTGAGGACAACGATCCGGACGAGCGAGACAAGTTTCCTCCCTTACTGGAATTTTTCGTCTAAGCT
TGGACTCCCATGTTGGCAAAGGCAACCAAACAAACAATGAATGATCCGCTCCTGCATATGGGGCGGTTTG
AGTATTTCAACTGCCATTTGGGCTGAATTGTAGACATGCTCCTGTCAGAAATTCCGTGATCTTACTCAAT
ATTCAGTAATCTCGGCCAATATCCTAAATGTGCGTGGCTTTATCTGTCTTTGTATTGTTTCATCAATTCA
TGTAACGTTTGCTTTTCTTATGAATTTTCAAATAAATTATCCGCTACTAGAGGATGCACATGTGACCGAG
GGACACGAAGTGATCCGTTTAAACTATCAGTGTTTGACAGGATATATTGGCGGGTAAACCTAAGAGAAAA
GAGCGTTTATTAGAATAATCGGATATTTAAAAGGGCGTGAAAAGGTTTATCCGTTCGTCCATTTGTATGT
GCCAGCCGTGCGGCTGCATGAAATCCTGGCCGGTTTGTCTGATGCCAAGCTGGCGGCCTGGCCGGCCAGC
TTGGCCGCTGAAGAAACCGAGCGCCGCCGTCTAAAAAGGTGATGTGTATTTGAGTAAAACAGCTTGCGTC
ATGCGGTCGCTGCGTATATGATGCGATGAGTAAATAAACAAATACGCAAGGGGAACGCATGAAGGTTATC
GCTGTACTTAACCAGAAAGGCGGGTCAGGCAAGACGACCATCGCAACCCATCTAGCCCGCGCCCTGCAAC
TCGCCGGGGCCGATGTTCTGTTAGTCGATTCCGATCCCCAGGGCAGTGCCCGCGATTGGGCGGCCGTGCG
GGAAGATCAACCGCTAACCGTTGTCGGCATCGACCGCCCGACGATTGACCGCGACGTGAAGGCCATCGGC
CGGCGCGACTTCGTAGTGATCGACGGAGCGCCCCAGGCGGCGGACTTGGCTGTGTCCGCGATCAAGGCAG
CCGACTTCGTGCTGATTCCGGTGCAGCCAAGCCCTTACGACATATGGGCCACCGCCGACCTGGTGGAGCT
GGTTAAGCAGCGCATTGAGGTCACGGATGGAAGGCTACAAGCGGCCTTTGTCGTGTCGCGGGCGATCAAA
GGCACGCGCATCGGCGGTGAGGTTGCCGAGGCGCTGGCCGGGTACGAGCTGCCCATTCTTGAGTCCCGTA
TCACGCAGCGCGTGAGCTACCCAGGCACTGCCGCCGCCGGCACAACCGTTCTTGAATCAGAACCCGAGGG
CGACGCTGCCCGCGAGGTCCAGGCGCTGGCCGCTGAAATTAAATCAAAACTCATTTGAGTTAATGAGGTA
AAGAGAAAATGAGCAAAAGCACAAACACGCTAAGTGCCGGCCGTCCGAGCGCACGCAGCAGCAAGGCTGC
AACGTTGGCCAGCCTGGCAGACACGCCAGCCATGAAGCGGGTCAACTTTCAGTTGCCGGCGGAGGATCAC
ACCAAGCTGAAGATGTACGCGGTACGCCAAGGCAAGACCATTACCGAGCTGCTATCTGAATACATCGCGC
AGCTACCAGAGTAAATGAGCAAATGAATAAATGAGTAGATGAATTTTAGCGGCTAAAGGAGGCGGCATGG
AAAATCAAGAACAACCAGGCACCGACGCCGTGGAATGCCCCATGTGTGGAGGAACGGGCGGTTGGCCAGG
CGTAAGCGGCTGGGTTGTCTGCCGGCCCTGCAATGGCACTGGAACCCCCAAGCCCGAGGAATCGGCGTGA
GCGGTCGCAAACCATCCGGCCCGGTACAAATCGGCGCGGCGCTGGGTGATGACCTGGTGGAGAAGTTGAA
GGCCGCGCAGGCCGCCCAGCGGCAACGCATCGAGGCAGAAGCACGCCCCGGTGAATCGTGGCAAGCGGCC
GCTGATCGAATCCGCAAAGAATCCCGGCAACCGCCGGCAGCCGGTGCGTCGTCGATTAGGAAGCCGCCCA
AGGGCGACGAGCAACCAGATTTTTTCGTTCCGATGCTCTATGACGTGGGCACCCGCGATAGTCGCAGCAT
CATGGACGTGGCCGTTTTCCGTCTGTCGAAGCGTGACCGACGAGCTGGCGAGGTGATCCGCTACGAGCTT
CCAGACGGGCACGTAGAGGTTTCCGCAGGGCCGGCCGGCATGGCCAGTGTGTGGGATTACGACCTGGTAC
TGATGGCGGTTTCCCATCTAACCGAATCCATGAACCGATACCGGGAAGGGAAGGGAGACAAGCCCGGCCG
CGTGTTCCGTCCACACGTTGCGGACGTACTCAAGTTCTGCCGGCGAGCCGATGGCGGAAAGCAGAAAGAC
GACCTGGTAGAAACCTGCATTCGGTTAAACACCACGCACGTTGCCATGCAGCGTACGAAGAAGGCCAAGA
ACGGCCGCCTGGTGACGGTATCCGAGGGTGAAGCCTTGATTAGCCGCTACAAGATCGTAAAGAGCGAAAC
CGGGCGGCCGGAGTACATCGAGATCGAGCTAGCTGATTGGATGTACCGCGAGATCACAGAAGGCAAGAAC
CCGGACGTGCTGACGGTTCACCCCGATTACTTTTTGATCGATCCCGGCATCGGCCGTTTTCTCTACCGCC
TGGCACGCCGCGCCGCAGGCAAGGCAGAAGCCAGATGGTTGTTCAAGACGATCTACGAACGCAGTGGCAG
CGCCGGAGAGTTCAAGAAGTTCTGTTTCACCGTGCGCAAGCTGATCGGGTCAAATGACCTGCCGGAGTAC
GATTTGAAGGAGGAGGCGGGGCAGGCTGGCCCGATCCTAGTCATGCGCTACCGCAACCTGATCGAGGGCG
AAGCATCCGCCGGTTCCTAATGTACGGAGCAGATGCTAGGGCAAATTGCCCTAGCAGGGGAAAAAGGTCG
AAAAAGCTTCTTTCCTGTGGATAGCACGTACATTGGGAACCCAAAGCCGTACATTGGGAACCGGAACCCG
TACATTGGGAACCCAAAGCCGTACATTGGGAACCGGTCACACATGTAAGTGACTGATATAAAAGAGAAAA
AAGGCGATTTTTCCGCCTAAAACTCTTTAAAACTTATTAAAACTCTTAAAACCCGCCTGGCCTGTGCATA
ACTGTCTGGCCAGCGCACAGCCGAACAGCTGCAAAAAGCGCCCACATCAAGGCTCCGAGTGCGCGGAACC
CCTATTTGTTTATTTTTCTAAATACATTCAAATATGTATCCGCTCATGAGACAATAACCCTGATAAATGC
TTCAATAATATTGAAAAAGGAAGAGTATGGCTAAAATGAGAATATCACCGGAATTGAAAAAACTGATCGA
AAAATACCGCTGCGTAAAAGATACGGAAGGAATGTCTCCTGCTAAGGTATATAAGCTGGTGGGAGAAAAT
GAAAACCTATATTTAAAAATGACGGACAGCCGGTATAAAGGGACCACCTATGATGTGGAACGGGAAAAGG
ACATGATGCTATGGCTGGAAGGAAAGCTGCCTGTTCCAAAGGTCCTGCACTTTGAACGGCATGATGGCTG
GAGCAATCTGCTCATGAGTGAGGCCGATGGCGTCCTTTGCTCGGAAGAGTATGAAGATGAACAAAGCCCT
GAAAAGATTATCGAGCTGTATGCGGAGTGCATCAGGCTCTTTCACTCCATCGACATATCGGATTGTCCCT
ATACGAATAGCTTAGACAGCCGCTTAGCCGAATTGGATTACTTACTGAATAACGATCTGGCCGATGTGGA
TTGCGAAAACTGGGAAGAGGACACTCCATTTAAAGATCCGCGCGAGCTGTATGATTTTTTAAAGACGGAA
AAGCCCGAAGAGGAACTTGTCTTTTCCCACGGCGACCTGGGAGACAGCAACATCTTTGTGAAAGATGGCA
AAGTAAGTGGCTTTATTGATCTTGGGAGAAGCGGCAGGGCGGACAAGTGGTATGACATTGCCTTCTGCGT
CCGGTCGCTCAGGGAGGATATCGGGGAAGAACAGTATGTCGAGCTATTTTTTGACTTACTGGGGATCAAG
CCTGATTGGGAGAAAATAAAATATTATATTTTACTGGATGAATTGTTTTAGCTGTCAGACCAAGTTTACT
CATATATACTTTAGATTGATTTAAAACTTCATTTTTAATTTAAAAGGATCTAGGTGAAGATCCTTTTTGA
TAATCTCATGACCAAAATCCCTTAACGTGAGTTTTCGTTCTAGCTGTAACCTCGAAGCGTTTCACTTGTA
ACAACGATTGAGAATTTTTGTCATAAAATTGAAATACTTGGTTCGCATTTTTGTCATCCGCGGTCAGCCG
CAATTCTGACGAACTGCCCATTTAGCTGGAGATGATTGTACATCCTTCACGTGAAAATTTCTCAAGCGCT
GTGAACAAGGGTTCAGATTTTAGATTGAAAGGTGAGCCGTTGAAACACGTTCTTCTTGTCGATGACGACG
TCGCTATGCGGCATCTTATTATTGAATACCTTACGATCCACGCCTTCAAAGTGACCGCGGTAGCCGACAG
CACCCAGTTCACAAGAGTACTCTCTTCCGCGACGGTCGATGTCGTGGTTGTTGATCTAGATTTAGGTCGT
GAAGATGGGCTCGAGATCGTTCGTAATCTGGCGGCAAAGTCTGATATTCCAATCATAATTATCAGTGGCG
ACCGCCTTGAGGAGACGGATAAAGTTGTTGCACTCGAGCTAGGAGCAAGTGATTTTATCGCTAAGCCGTT
CAGTATCAGAGAGTTTCTAGCACGCATTCGGGTTGCCTTGCGCGTGCGCCCCAACGTTGTCCGCTCCAAA
GACCGACGGTCTTTTTGTTTTACTGACTGGACACTTAATCTCAGGCAACGTCGCTTGATGTCCGAAGCTG
GCGGTGAGGTGAAACTTACGGCAGGTGAGTTCAATCTTCTCCTCGCGTTTTTAGAGAAACCCCGCGACGT
TCTATCGCGCGAGCAACTTCTCATTGCCAGTCGAGTACGCGACGAGGAGGTTTATGACAGGAGTATAGAT
GTTCTCATTTTGAGGCTGCGCCGCAAACTTGAGGCGGATCCGTCAAGCCCTCAACTGATAAAAACAGCAA
GAGGTGCCGGTTATTTCTTTGACGCGGACGTGCAGGTTTCGCACGGGGGGACGATGGCAGCCTGAGCCAA
TTGCATTTGCCTCTTAATTATCTGGCTCAAAGGGTGACTGAGGAGTAAGCGATGTGCCCATCACACTGAC
CACCAAGACGGGGGTTCGTTTTGAAGATCACCCTTCAGACCCAAGGCCAGTGTGCGTTGATCGCGGCCAC
ACTGCAAATTCACATACTGTCGATAAAGGGGCGTTGGACGAGAACCCATTCGTCAGGATACTGGCTCGTG
ATCTCACTGAGCGTCAGACCCCGTAGAAAAGATCAAAGGATCTTCTTGAGATCCTTTTTTTCTGCGCGTA
ATCTGCTGCTTGCAAACAAAAAAACCACCGCTACCAGCGGTGGTTTGTTTGCCGGATCAAGAGCTACCAA
CTCTTTTTCCGAAGGTAACTGGCTTCAGCAGAGCGCAGATACCAAATACTGTTCTTCTAGTGTAGCCGTA
GTTAGGCCACCACTTCAAGAACTCTGTAGCACCGCCTACATACCTCGCTCTGCTAATCCTGTTACCAGTG
GCTGCTGCCAGTGGCGATAAGTCGTGTCTTACCGGGTTGGACTCAAGACGATAGTTACCGGATAAGGCGC
AGCGGTCGGGCTGAACGGGGGGTTCGTGCACACAGCCCAGCTTGGAGCGAACGACCTACACCGAACTGAG
ATACCTACAGCGTGAGCTATGAGAAAGCGCCACGCTTCCCGAAGGGAGAAAGGCGGACAGGTATCCGGTA
AGCGGCAGGGTCGGAACAGGAGAGCGCACGAGGGAGCTTCCAGGGGGAAACGCCTGGTATCTTTATAGTC
CTGTCGGGTTTCGCCACCTCTGACTTGAGCGTCGATTTTTGTGATGCTCGTCAGGGGGGCGGAGCCTATG
GAAAAACGCCAGCAACGCGGCCTTTTTACGGTTCCTGCTCG
